>Addgene plasmid #11614 | pcDNA3-HA-p48 | addgene partial sequence | sequence record 18579 | T7 5'-TAATACGACTCACTATAGGG-3'
CNCANNCGCNCANNTCCCTTATGATGTGCCAGATTATGCCTCTGAATTCGCATCAGGCAGGGCACGCTGC
ACCCGAAAACTCCGGAACTGGGTGGTGGAGCAAGTGGAGAGTGGGCAGTTTCCCGGAGTGTGCTGGGATG
ATACAGCTAAGACCATGTTCCGGATTCCCTGGAAACATGCAGGCAAGCAGGACTTCCGGGAGGACCAGGA
TGCTGCCTTCTTCAAGGCCTGGGCAATATTTAAGGGAAAGTATAAGGAGGGGGACACAGGAGGTCCAGCT
GTCTGGAAGACTCGCCTGCGCTGTGCACTCAACAAGAGTTCTGAATTTAAGGAGGTTCCTGAGAGGGGCC
GCATGGATGTTGCTGAGCCCTACAAGGTGTATCAGTTGCTGCCACCAGGAATCGTCTCTGGCCAGCCAGG
GACTCAGAAAGTACCATCAAAGCGACAGCACAGTTCTGTGTCCTCTGAGAGGAAGGAGGAAGAGGATGCC
ATGCAGAACTGCACACTCAGTCCCTCTGTGCTCCAGGACTCCCTCAATAATGAGGAGGAGGGGGCCAGTG
GGGGAGCAGTCCATTCAGACATTGGGAGCAGCAGCAGCAGCAGCAGCCCTGAGCCACAGGAAGTTACAGA
CACAACTGANCCCCCCTTTCAGGGGGATCAGAGGTCCTGGAGTTTCTNGTTCCTCCAGAGCCAGACTACT
CACTGCTGCTCACCTTCATCTACAACGGGCGCGTGGTGGGCGAGCCCAGGTNCAAAGCCTGGATTGCCGC
CTTGTGGCTGACCCTCAGCTCTGAAANACATGTNAAANGGTGTTTTCCCANGCTGGCCNTTGNACCCACC
AACCCCTNTGATCAACTT
