[The description below was written by a language model from this plasmid's Addgene catalogue record.]
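Description:
pcDNA3-HA-p48 is a mammalian expression plasmid built on pcDNA3-HA, a derivative of the Invitrogen pcDNA3 vector of about 5.4 kb that supplies an HA epitope tag upstream of the cloning site. It is maintained in E. coli as a high-copy plasmid under ampicillin selection. It also carries a neomycin resistance marker, so transfected mammalian cells can be selected with G418 to obtain stable lines. The record does not list individual regulatory elements. pcDNA3-family vectors normally drive the insert from the CMV immediate-early promoter, and the use of T7 and SP6 sequencing primers is consistent with the phage promoters that flank the polylinker in this backbone.

The insert is a human cDNA of roughly 1.2 kb encoding p48, the DNA-binding subunit of interferon-stimulated gene factor 3 (ISGF3), now known as IRF9 (also ISGF3G). It was cloned between EcoRI at the 5′ end and XhoI at the 3′ end, and both sites were retained, so the fragment can be excised or transferred to another vector. The coding sequence is fused in frame to the backbone's HA tag, which places the tag at the N terminus of the expressed protein. This allows detection or immunoprecipitation with anti-HA antibodies without the need for an IRF9-specific reagent.

IRF9 joins with phosphorylated STAT1 and STAT2 to form the ISGF3 complex, which activates interferon-stimulated genes in response to type I interferon. The record states no specific purpose, but such a construct suits transient or stable overexpression of tagged p48 in mammalian cells, for example to study interferon signalling, protein interactions or reconstitution of ISGF3 activity.
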