Addgene plasmid #11614: pcDNA3-HA-p48
Depositing lab: Steven Johnson.
Backbone
  Vector backbone: pcDNA3-HA
  Backbone manufacturer: invitrogen
  Backbone size w/o insert (bp): 5400
  Vector type: Mammalian Expression
  Selectable markers: Neomycin (select with G418)
Growth in bacteria
  Bacterial resistance: Ampicillin, 100 μg/mL
  Growth temperature: 37°C
  Growth strain: DH5alpha
  Copy number: High Copy
Gene/Insert
  Gene/Insert name: Interferon-Stimulated Gene Factor 3 (alt names: ISGF3; p48)
  Species: H. sapiens (human)
  Insert size (bp): 1181
  GenBank ID: M87503
  Entrez Gene: IRF9 (a.k.a. IRF-9, ISGF3, ISGF3G, p48)
  Tag / fusion protein: HA (N terminal on backbone)
  Cloning method: Restriction Enzyme; 5′ cloning site Eco RI (not destroyed); 3′ cloning site Xho I (not destroyed)
  Sequencing primers: 5′ T7; 3′ SP6
Terms and licenses: Academic/Nonprofit Terms; Industry Terms: Not Available to Industry
How to cite: pcDNA3-HA-p48 was a gift from Steven Johnson (Addgene plasmid # 11614 ; http://n2t.net/addgene:11614 ; RRID:Addgene_11614)
